Addgene plasmid #56198: mMaroon-Cx43-7
Purpose: Localization: Gap Junctions, Excitation: 610, Emission: 652
Depositing lab: Michael Davidson. Depositing organization: Florida State University, Tallahassee.
Backbone
  Vector backbone: mMaroon
  Backbone size w/o insert (bp): 4750
  Vector type: Mammalian Expression
  Selectable markers: Neomycin (select with G418)
Growth in bacteria
  Bacterial resistance: Kanamycin, 50 μg/mL
  Growth temperature: 37°C
  Growth strain: DH5alpha
  Copy number: High Copy
Gene/Insert
  Gene/Insert name: Cx43 (alt names: Rat Alpha-1 Connexin 43; NM_012567.2)
  Species: R. norvegicus (rat)
  Promoter: CMV
  Tag / fusion protein: mMaroon
  Cloning method: Unknown
  Sequencing primers: 5′ CMV-F; 3′ SV40pA-R
Terms and licenses: Academic/Nonprofit Terms; Industry Terms
Depositor comments: R. norvegicus (rat) Alpha-1 Connexin 43. Excitation = 610; Emission = 652
How to cite: mMaroon-Cx43-7 was a gift from Michael Davidson (Addgene plasmid # 56198 ; http://n2t.net/addgene:56198 ; RRID:Addgene_56198)
