[The description below was written by a language model from this plasmid's Addgene catalogue record and pLannotate feature annotations shown in this document.]
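Description:
mMaroon-Cx43-7 is a mammalian expression plasmid that produces rat connexin 43 (alpha-1 connexin, Gja1) fused to the monomeric far-red fluorescent protein mMaroon, for labelling gap junctions in cells. The backbone is an N1-style fluorescent-protein vector. The full sequence is about 6.1 kb, and the feature table covers the whole plasmid. It replicates in E. coli from a high-copy ColE1/pUC origin and also carries an f1 phage origin. A single Tn5 aminoglycoside phosphotransferase gene (NeoR/KanR) handles both selections. It is driven by a bacterial bla-type promoter for kanamycin selection in bacteria and by the SV40 enhancer/early promoter for G418 selection in mammalian cells, and it ends at an HSV TK polyadenylation signal. The short hits to ble, SV40 large T antigen and bGH poly(A) are fragmentary annotation matches, most likely vector remnants rather than functional parts.

The expression cassette uses the human CMV immediate-early enhancer and promoter. Downstream lies roughly 200 bp annotated as the connexin-43 IRES, which indicates that part of the native Cx43 5′ untranslated region was carried along with the cDNA. The Gja1 coding sequence follows and is joined through a short linker to mMaroon, so the fluorescent protein sits at the C-terminus of the connexin. The "7" in the name probably refers to the linker length, although the record does not say so. An SV40 polyadenylation signal terminates the transcript.

The catalogue lists excitation at 610 nm and emission at 652 nm. The fusion is intended as a far-red localization marker for imaging gap junction plaques and connexin distribution in transfected mammalian cells, and its spectrum allows it to be combined with green or orange reporters in multicolour experiments.
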