Features (pLannotate 1.2.2; 15 found; start..end, strand, type, name):
     84..387     +  enhancer       CMV enhancer: human cytomegalovirus immediate early enhancer
    388..591     +  promoter       CMV promoter: human cytomegalovirus (CMV) immediate early promoter
    645..848     +  ncRNA          IRES Cx43: Accession: RF00487 - Connexin-43 internal ribosome entry site (IRES)
    847..1992    +  CDS            Gja1: CXA1_RAT - Also known as Cxn-43. Experimental evidence at protein level: Swiss-Prot protein existence level 1. Gap junction protein that acts as a regulator of bladder capacity. A gap junction consists of a cluster of closely packed pairs of transmembrane channels, the connexons, through which materials of low MW diffuse from one cell to a neighboring cell. Negative regulator of bladder functional capacity: acts by enhancing intercellular electrical and chemical transmission, thus sensitizing bladder muscles to cholinergic neural stimuli and causing them to contract (By similarity). May play a
   2014..2748    +  CDS            mMaroon1: bright, rapidly maturing, monomeric far-red fluorescent protein (Bajar et al., 2016)
   2764..2847    +  CDS            large T antigen (fragment): large T antigen from SV40 (simian virus 40)
   2870..2991    +  polyA_signal   SV40 poly(A) signal: SV40 polyadenylation signal
   3025..3453    -  rep_origin     f1 ori (sequence partly withheld): f1 bacteriophage origin of replication; arrow indicates direction of (+) strand synthesis
   3480..3584    +  promoter       AmpR promoter: bla
   3586..3943    +  promoter       SV40 promoter: SV40 enhancer and early promoter
   3978..4772    +  CDS            NeoR/KanR: aminoglycoside phosphotransferase from Tn5; aph(3')-II (or nptII); confers resistance to neomycin, kanamycin, and G418 (Geneticin®)
   4793..4945    +  CDS            ble (fragment): BLE_KLEPN - Experimental evidence at protein level: Swiss-Prot protein existence level 1. Binding protein with a strong affinity to the bleomycin family of antibiotics. Binds to CL990; an antimitotic-antibiotic compound. From Klebsiella pneumoniae.
   5004..5051    +  polyA_signal   HSV TK poly(A) signal: herpes simplex virus thymidine kinase polyadenylation signal (Cole and Stacy, 1985)
   5142..5158    -  polyA_signal   bGH poly(A) signal (fragment): bovine growth hormone polyadenylation signal
   5380..5968    +  rep_origin     ori: high-copy-number ColE1/pMB1/pBR322/pUC origin of replication
>Addgene plasmid #56198 | mMaroon-Cx43-7 | addgene full sequence | sequence record 316716 | Addgene NGS Result
ATAACCGTATTACCGCCATGCATTAGTTATTAATAGTAATCAATTACGGGGTCATTAGTTCATAGCCCAT
ATATGGAGTTCCGCGTTACATAACTTACGGTAAATGGCCCGCCTGGCTGACCGCCCAACGACCCCCGCCC
ATTGACGTCAATAATGACGTATGTTCCCATAGTAACGCCAATAGGGACTTTCCATTGACGTCAATGGGTG
GAGTATTTACGGTAAACTGCCCACTTGGCAGTACATCAAGTGTATCATATGCCAAGTACGCCCCCTATTG
ACGTCAATGACGGTAAATGGCCCGCCTGGCATTATGCCCAGTACATGACCTTATGGGACTTTCCTACTTG
GCAGTACATCTACGTATTAGTCATCGCTATTACCATGGTGATGCGGTTTTGGCAGTACATCAATGGGCGT
GGATAGCGGTTTGACTCACGGGGATTTCCAAGTCTCCACCCCATTGACGTCAATGGGAGTTTGTTTTGGC
ACCAAAATCAACGGGACTTTCCAAAATGTCGTAACAACTCCGCCCCATTGACGCAAATGGGCGGTAGGCG
TGTACGGTGGGAGGTCTATATAAGCAGAGCTGGTTTAGTGAACCGTCAGATCCGCTAGCGCTACCGGACT
CAGATCTCGAGCTCAAGCTTCGAATTCGGCAGCACTTTTCTTTCATTGGGGGGAAGGCGTGAGGAAAGTA
CCAAACAGCAGCAGACTTTTAAACTTTAAACAGACAGGTCTGAGAGCCTGAACTCTCATTTTTCCTTTGA
CTTCAGCCTCCAAGGAGTTCCACCAACTTTGGCGCGCCGGCTTCACTTTCATTAAGTGAAAGAGAGGTGC
CCAGACATGGGTGACTGGAGTGCCTTGGGGAAGCTTCTGGACAAGGTCCAAGCCTACTCCACCGCTGGAG
GGAAGGTGTGGCTGTCAGTGCTCTTCATATTCAGAATCCTGCTCCTGGGGACAGCTGTTGAGTCAGCTTG
GGGTGATGAACAGTCTGCCTTTCGCTGTAACACTCAACAACCTGGCTGCGAAAACGTCTGCTATGACAAG
TCCTTCCCCATCTCTCACGTGCGCTTCTGGGTCCTTCAGATCATATTCGTGTCTGTGCCCACACTCCTGT
ACTTGGCCCATGTGTTCTATGTGATGAGGAAGGAAGAGAAGCTAAACAAGAAAGAAGAGGAGCTCAAAGT
GGCCCAGACTGACGGGGTCAACGTGGAGATGCACCTGAAGCAGATTGAAATCAAGAAGTTCAAGTACGGG
ATTGAAGAGCACGGCAAGGTGAAAATGAGGGGCGGCTTGCTGAGAACCTACATCATCAGCATCCTCTTCA
AGTCTGTCTTCGAGGTGGCCTTCCTGCTCATCCAGTGGTACATCTATGGGTTCAGCTTGAGCGCGGTCTA
CACCTGCAAGAGAGATCCCTGCCCCCACCAGGTAGACTGCTTCCTCTCACGTCCCACGGAGAAAACCATC
TTCATCATCTTCATGCTGGTGGTGTCCTTGGTGTCTCTCGCTTTGAACATCATTGAGCTCTTCTACGTCT
TCTTCAAGGGCGTTAAGGATCGCGTGAAGGGAAGAAGCGATCCTTACCACGCCACCACTGGCCCACTGAG
CCCATCAAAAGACTGCGGATCTCCAAAATACGCCTACTTCAATGGCTGCTCCTCACCAACGGCTCCACTC
TCGCCTATGTCTCCTCCTGGGTACAAGCTGGTTACTGGTGACAGAAACAATTCCTCGTGCCGCAATTACA
ACAAGCAAGCTAGCGAGCAAAACTGGGCGAACTACAGCGCAGAGCAAAATCGCATGGGGCAGGCCGGAAG
CACCATCTCCAACTCGCACGCCCAGCCGTTCGATTTCCCCGACGACAACCAGAATGCCAAAAAAGTTGCT
GCTGGACATGAACTCCAGCCATTAGCCATCGTGGACCAACGACCTTCCAGCAGAGCCAGCAGCCGCGCCA
GCAGCAGGCCTCGGCCTGATGACCTGGAGATTGCGGATCCACCGGTCGCCACCATGGTGAGCAAGGGCGA
GGAGCTGATCAAGGAGAACATGCACACCAAGCTGTACCTGACAGGCACCGTGAACAACCACTACTTCGAA
TGCACCGCCGAAGGGGAGGGCAAGCCCTACGAGGGCACCCAGACCAACAGGATCAAGGTGGTGCGCGGAG
GCCCCCTGCCGTTCGCATTCGACATCCTGGCCCCCTGCTTTATGTACGGGAGCAAGACCTTCATTAACCA
TCCACCTGACATTCCCGATTATTTTAAGCAGTCCTTCCCTGAGGGCTTCACATGGGAGAGAACCACCGTT
TACGAAGACGGGGGCACACTCACTGCTACACAGGACACCAGCCTCCAGGACGGCTGCCTGATCTACAACG
TCCAAGTCAGAGGGGAGAACTTCCCATCCAACGGCCCTGTGATGCAGAAGAAAACACTCGGCTGGGAGGC
CAGTACCGAGACCCTGTACCCCGCTGACGGCAGCCTGGAAGGCAGACTGGACTGGGCCCTGAAGCTCGTG
GGCGGGGGCCACCTGCACTGCAGACTGGAAACCACATACAGATCCAAGAAACCCGCAAAGAACCTCAAGA
TGCCCGGCGTCTATTTTATTGACAGGAGACTGGAAAGAATCAAGGAGGCCGACAATGAGACCTACGTCGA
GCAGCACGAGGTGGCTGTGGCCAGATACTGCGACCTCCCTAGCAAACTGGGGCACAAACTTAATGGCATG
GACGAGCTGTACAAGTAAGCGGCCGCGACTCTAGATCATAATCAGCCATACCACATTTGTAGAGGTTTTA
CTTGCTTTAAAAAACCTCCCACACCTCCCCCTGAACCTGAAACATAAAATGAATGCAATTGTTGTTGTTA
ACTTGTTTATTGCAGCTTATAATGGTTACAAATAAAGCAATAGCATCACAAATTTCACAAATAAAGCATT
TTTTTCACTGCATTCTAGTTGTGGTTTGTCCAAACTCATCAATGTATCTTAAGGCGTAAATTGTAAGCGT
TAATATTTTGTTAAAATTCGCGTTAAATTTTTGTTAAATCAGCTCATTTTTTAACCAATAGGCCGAAATC
GGCAAAATCCCTTATAAATCAAAAGAATAGACCGAGATAGGGT
[37 nt withheld, positions 3124-3160]
AAAGAACGTGGACTCCAACGTCAAAGG
[49 nt withheld, positions 3188-3236]
T
[91 nt withheld, positions 3238-3328]
G
[124 nt withheld, positions 3330-3453]
CAGGTGGCACTTTTCGGGGAAATGTGCGCGGAACCCCTATTTGTTTATTTTTCTAAATACATTCAAATAT
GTATCCGCTCATGAGACAATAACCCTGATAAATGCTTCAATAATATTGAAAAAGGAAGAGTCCTGAGGCG
GAAAGAACCAGCTGTGGAATGTGTGTCAGTTAGGGTGTGGAAAGTCCCCAGGCTCCCCAGCAGGCAGAAG
TATGCAAAGCATGCATCTCAATTAGTCAGCAACCAGGTGTGGAAAGTCCCCAGGCTCCCCAGCAGGCAGA
AGTATGCAAAGCATGCATCTCAATTAGTCAGCAACCATAGTCCCGCCCCTAACTCCGCCCATCCCGCCCC
TAACTCCGCCCAGTTCCGCCCATTCTCCGCCCCATGGCTGACTAATTTTTTTTATTTATGCAGAGGCCGA
GGCCGCCTCGGCCTCTGAGCTATTCCAGAAGTAGTGAGGAGGCTTTTTTGGAGGCCTAGGCTTTTGCAAA
GATCGATCAAGAGACAGGATGAGGATCGTTTCGCATGATTGAACAAGATGGATTGCACGCAGGTTCTCCG
GCCGCTTGGGTGGAGAGGCTATTCGGCTATGACTGGGCACAACAGACAATCGGCTGCTCTGATGCCGCCG
TGTTCCGGCTGTCAGCGCAGGGGCGCCCGGTTCTTTTTGTCAAGACCGACCTGTCCGGTGCCCTGAATGA
ACTGCAAGACGAGGCAGCGCGGCTATCGTGGCTGGCCACGACGGGCGTTCCTTGCGCAGCTGTGCTCGAC
GTTGTCACTGAAGCGGGAAGGGACTGGCTGCTATTGGGCGAAGTGCCGGGGCAGGATCTCCTGTCATCTC
ACCTTGCTCCTGCCGAGAAAGTATCCATCATGGCTGATGCAATGCGGCGGCTGCATACGCTTGATCCGGC
TACCTGCCCATTCGACCACCAAGCGAAACATCGCATCGAGCGAGCACGTACTCGGATGGAAGCCGGTCTT
GTCGATCAGGATGATCTGGACGAAGAGCATCAGGGGCTCGCGCCAGCCGAACTGTTCGCCAGGCTCAAGG
CGAGCATGCCCGACGGCGAGGATCTCGTCGTGACCCATGGCGATGCCTGCTTGCCGAATATCATGGTGGA
AAATGGCCGCTTTTCTGGATTCATCGACTGTGGCCGGCTGGGTGTGGCGGACCGCTATCAGGACATAGCG
TTGGCTACCCGTGATATTGCTGAAGAGCTTGGCGGCGAATGGGCTGACCGCTTCCTCGTGCTTTACGGTA
TCGCCGCTCCCGATTCGCAGCGCATCGCCTTCTATCGCCTTCTTGACGAGTTCTTCTGAGCGGGACTCTG
GGGTTCGAAATGACCGACCAAGCGACGCCCAACCTGCCATCACGAGATTTCGATTCCACCGCCGCCTTCT
ATGAAAGGTTGGGCTTCGGAATCGTTTTCCGGGACGCCGGCTGGATGATCCTCCAGCGCGGGGATCTCAT
GCTGGAGTTCTTCGCCCACCCTAGGGGGAGGCTAACTGAAACACGGAAGGAGACAATACCGGAAGGAACC
CGCGCTATGACGGCAATAAAAAGACAGAATAAAACGCACGGTGTTGGGTCGTTTGTTCATAAACGCGGGG
TTCGGTCCCAGGGCTGGCACTCTGTCGATACCCCACCGAGACCCCATTGGGGCCAATACGCCCGCGTTTC
TTCCTTTTCCCCACCCCACCCCCCAAGTTCGGGTGAAGGCCCAGGGCTCGCAGCCAACGTCGGGGCGGCA
GGCCCTGCCATAGCCTCAGGTTACTCATATATACTTTAGATTGATTTAAAACTTCATTTTTAATTTAAAA
GGATCTAGGTGAAGATCCTTTTTGATAATCTCATGACCAAAATCCCTTAACGTGAGTTTTCGTTCCACTG
AGCGTCAGACCCCGTAGAAAAGATCAAAGGATCTTCTTGAGATCCTTTTTTTCTGCGCGTAATCTGCTGC
TTGCAAACAAAAAAACCACCGCTACCAGCGGTGGTTTGTTTGCCGGATCAAGAGCTACCAACTCTTTTTC
CGAAGGTAACTGGCTTCAGCAGAGCGCAGATACCAAATACTGTTCTTCTAGTGTAGCCGTAGTTAGGCCA
CCACTTCAAGAACTCTGTAGCACCGCCTACATACCTCGCTCTGCTAATCCTGTTACCAGTGGCTGCTGCC
AGTGGCGATAAGTCGTGTCTTACCGGGTTGGACTCAAGACGATAGTTACCGGATAAGGCGCAGCGGTCGG
GCTGAACGGGGGGTTCGTGCACACAGCCCAGCTTGGAGCGAACGACCTACACCGAACTGAGATACCTACA
GCGTGAGCTATGAGAAAGCGCCACGCTTCCCGAAGGGAGAAAGGCGGACAGGTATCCGGTAAGCGGCAGG
GTCGGAACAGGAGAGCGCACGAGGGAGCTTCCAGGGGGAAACGCCTGGTATCTTTATAGTCCTGTCGGGT
TTCGCCACCTCTGACTTGAGCGTCGATTTTTGTGATGCTCGTCAGGGGGGCGGAGCCTATGGAAAAACGC
CAGCAACGCGGCCTTTTTACGGTTCCTGGCCTTTTGCTGGCCTTTTGCTCACATGTTCTTTCCTGCGTTA
TCCCCTGATTCTGTGG
