>Addgene plasmid #56198 | mMaroon-Cx43-7 | depositor partial sequence | sequence record 87096 | insert sequence
AGATCCGCTAGCGCTACCGGACTCAGATCTCGAGCTCAAGCTTCGAATTCGGCAGCACTTTTCTTTCATT
GGGGGGAAGGCGTGAGGAAAGTACCAAACAGCAGCAGACTTTTAAACTTTAAACAGACAGGTCTGAGAGC
CTGAACTCTCATTTTTCCTTTGACTTCAGCCTCCAAGGAGTTCCACCAACTTTGGCGCGCCGGCTTCACT
TTCATTAAGTGAAAGAGAGGTGCCCAGACATGGGTGACTGGAGTGCCTTGGGGAAGCTTCTGGACAAGGT
CCAAGCCTACTCCACCGCTGGAGGGAAGGTGTGGCTGTCAGTGCTCTTCATATTCAGAATCCTGCTCCTG
GGGACAGCTGTTGAGTCAGCTTGGGGTGATGAACAGTCTGCCTTTCGCTGTAACACTCAACAACCTGGCT
GCGAAAACGTCTGCTATGACAAGTCCTTCCCCATCTCTCACGTGCGCTTCTGGGTCCTTCAGATCATATT
CGTGTCTGTGCCCACACTCCTGTACTTGGCCCATGTGTTCTATGTGATGAGGAAGGAAGAGAAGCTAAAC
AAGAAAGAAGAGGAGCTCAAAGTGGCCCAGACTGACGGGGTCAACGTGGAGATGCACCTGAAGCAGATTG
AAATCAAGAAGTTCAAGTACGGGATTGAAGAGCACGGCAAGGTGAAAATGAGGGGCGGCTTGCTGAGAAC
CTACATCATCAGCATCCTCTTCAAGTCTGTCTTCGAGGTGGCCTTCCTGCTCATCCAGTGGTACATCTAT
GGGTTCAGCTTGAGCGCGGTCTACACCTGCAAGAGAGATCCCTGCCCCCACCAGGTAGACTGCTTCCTCT
CACGTCCCACGGAGAAAACCATCTTCATCATCTTCATGCTGGTGGTGTCCTTGGTGTCTCTCGCTTTGAA
CATCATTGAGCTCTTCTACGTCTTCTTCAAAGGCGTTAAGGATCGCGTGAAGGGAAGAAGCGATCCTTAC
CACGCCACCACTGGCCCACTGAGCCCATCAAAAGACTGCGGATCTCCAAAATACGCCTACTTCAATGGCT
GCTCCTCACCAACGGCTCCACTCTCGCCTATGTCTCCTCCTGGGTACAAGCTGGTTACTGGTGACAGAAA
CAATTCCTCGTGCCGCAATTACAACAAGCAAGCTAGCGAGCAAAACTGGGCGAACTACAGCGCAGAGCAA
AATCGCATGGGGCAGGCCGGAAGCACCATCTCCAACTCGCACGCCCAGCCGTTCGATTTCCCCGACGACA
ACCAGAATGCCAAAAAAGTTGCTGCTGGACATGAACTCCAGCCATTAGCCATCGTGGACCAACGACCTTC
CAGCAGAGCCAGCAGCCGCGCCAGCAGCAGGCCTCGGCCTGATGACCTGGAGATTGCGGATCCACCGGTC
GCCACCATGGTGAGCAAGGGCGAGGAGCTGATCAAGGAGAACATGCACACCAAGCTGTACCTGACAGGCA
CCGTGAACAACCACTACTTCGAATGCACCGCCGAAGGGGAGGGCAAGCCCTACGAGGGCACCCAGACCAA
CAGGATCAAGGTGGTGCGCGGAGGCCCCCTGCCGTTCGCATTCGACATCCTGGCCCCCTGCTTTATGTAC
GGGAGCAAGACCTTCATTAACCATCCACCTGACATTCCCGATTATTTTAAGCAGTCCTTCCCTGAGGGCT
TCACATGGGAGAGAACCACCGTTTACGAAGACGGGGGCACACTCACTGCTACACAGGACACCAGCCTCCA
GGACGGCTGCCTGATCTACAACGTCCAAGTCAGAGGGGAGAACTTCCCATCCAACGGCCCTGTGATGCAG
AAGAAAACACTCGGCTGGGAGGCCAGTACCGAGACCCTGTACCCCGCTGACGGCAGCCTGGAAGGCAGAC
TGGACTGGGCCCTGAAGCTCGTGGGCGGGGGCCACCTGCACTGCAGACTGGAAACCACATACAGATCCAA
GAAACCCGCAAAGAACCTCAAGATGCCCGGCGTCTATTTTATTGACAGGAGACTGGAAAGAATCAAGGAG
GCCGACAATGAGACCTACGTCGAGCAGCACGAGGTGGCTGTGGCCAGATACTGCGACCTCCCTAGCAAAC
TGGGGCACAAACTTAATGGCATGGACGAGCTGTACAAGTAAGCGGCCGCGACTCTAGATCATAATCAGCC
ATACCACATT
